>Addgene plasmid #201225 | pCMV-µLight | addgene full sequence | sequence record 395157 | Addgene NGS Result
AAAAACGCCAGCAACGCGGCCTTTTTACGGTTCCTGGCCTTTTGCTGGCCTTTTGCTCACATGTTCTTTC
CTGCGTTATCCCCTGATTCTGTGGATAACCGTATTACCGCCATGCATTAGTTATTAATAGTAATCAATTA
CGGGGTCATTAGTTCATAGCCCATATATGGAGTTCCGCGTTACATAACTTACGGTAAATGGCCCGCCTGG
CTGACCGCCCAACGACCCCCGCCCATTGACGTCAATAATGACGTATGTTCCCATAGTAACGCCAATAGGG
ACTTTCCATTGACGTCAATGGGTGGAGTATTTACGGTAAACTGCCCACTTGGCAGTACATCAAGTGTATC
ATATGCCAAGTACGCCCCCTATTGACGTCAATGACGGTAAATGGCCCGCCTGGCATTATGCCCAGTACAT
GACCTTATGGGACTTTCCTACTTGGCAGTACATCTACGTATTAGTCATCGCTATTACCATGGTGATGCGG
TTTTGGCAGTACATCAATGGGCGTGGATAGCGGTTTGACTCACGGGGATTTCCAAGTCTCCACCCCATTG
ACGTCAATGGGAGTTTGTTTTGGCACCAAAATCAACGGGACTTTCCAAAATGTCGTAACAACTCCGCCCC
ATTGACGCAAATGGGCGGTAGGCGTGTACGGTGGGAGGTCTATATAAGCAGAGCTGGTTTAGTGAACCGT
CAGATCCGCTAGCGCTACCGGACTCAGATCTCGAGCTTAAGCTTACCGGTGCGCGCCATGAAGACGATCA
TCGCCCTGAGCTACATCTTCTGCCTGGTGTTCGCCGACTACAAGGACGATGATGACGCCATGGATAGTAG
CGCTGCGCCTACCAACGCGTCAAACTGCACCGATGCTCTTGCGTACTCCTCCTGCTCCCCGGCACCTAGT
CCCGGTTCTTGGGTCAATTTGTCCCATCTGGACGGAAACCTCTCTGATCCCTGTGGGCCTAACAGGACGG
ACCTCGGTGGGAGGGACTCCCTTTGCCCGCCGACCGGATCTCCGTCCATGATAACGGCCATTACAATTAT
GGCGTTGTATAGCATCGTATGCGTTGTAGGTCTTTTTGGGAATTTCCTGGTGATGTACGTCATCGTCAGG
TACACAAAGATGAAAACAGCTACTAACATTTATATATTTAACCTGGCGCTCGCGGACGCTCTCGCAACGT
CAACGCTCCCGTTTCAGTCCGTGAATTATCTCATGGGTACTTGGCCTTTCGGAACAATACTGTGTAAAAT
TGTTATAAGCATAGATTATTATAATATGTTCACGTCCATCTTCACACTCTGCACAATGTCTGTGGATAGG
TACATTGCTGTATGTCACCCACAGAAGGCGCTTGACTTTAGAACTCCACGCAATGCAAAGATTATAAATG
TGTGCAACTGGATCTTGTCCTCTGCAATAGGGCTTCCTGTGATGTTCATGGCGACTACTAAGTACAGACA
GGGCAGCATAGATTGCACACTCACCTTCTCACACCCAACTTGGTACTGGGAAAATCTGCTCAAGATCTGC
GTCTTCATTTTTGCTTTTATCATGCCAGTATTGATAATCACGGTCTGTTACGGGTTGATGATTTTGCGGC
TCAAATCAGTTAGAATGTTGTCTGGGAGCCTGAGCTCATGCATTAACGTCTATATCAAGGCCGACAAGCA
GAAGAACGGCATCAAGGCGAACTTCAAGATCCGCCACAACATCGAGGACGGCGGCGTGCAGCTCGCCTAC
CACTACCAGCAGAACACCCCCATCGGCGACGGCCCCGTGCTGCTGCCCGACAACCACTACCTGAGCGTGC
AGTCCAAACTTTCGAAAGACCCCAACGAGAAGCGCGATCACATGGTCCTGCTGGAGTTCGTGACCGCCGC
CGGGATCACTCTCGGCATGGACGAGCTGTACAAGGGCGGTACCGGAGGGAGCATGGTGAGCAAGGGCGAG
GAGCTGTTCACCGGGGTGGTGCCCATCCTGGTCGAGCTGGACGGCGACGTAAACGGCCACAAGTTCAGCG
TGTCCGGCGAGGGTGAGGGCGATGCCACCTACGGCAAGCTGACCCTGAAGTTCATCTGCACCACCGGCAA
GCTGCCCGTGCCCTGGCCCACCCTCGTGACCACCCTGACCTACGGCGTGCAGTGCTTCAGCCGCTACCCC
GACCACATGAAGCAGCACGACTTCTTCAAGTCCGCCATGCCCGAAGGCTACATCCAGGAGCGCACCATCT
TCTTCAAGGACGACGGCAACTACAAGACCCGCGCCGAGGTGAAGTTCGAGGGCGACACCCTGGTGAACCG
CATCGAGCTGAAGGGCATCGACTTCAAGGAGGACGGCAACATCCTGGGGCACAAGCTGGAGTACAACAGC
CATGACCAACTGAAGGAGAAGGACCGCAACCTCAGAAGGATAACGAGAATGGTGCTGGTCGTAGTGGCGG
TTTTCATTGTTTGTTGGACGCCAATACACATATACGTGATTATAAAGGCTCTGGTGACAATTCCCGAAAC
AACGTTTCAGACGGTCTCTTGGCATTTCTGTATTGCATTGGGGTACACTAATTCCTGCCTTAATCCTGTA
TTGTACGCCTTTCTGGATGAAAACTTTAAAAGATGTTTCCGCGAGTTCTGCATACCGACCAGCAGCAACA
TTGAACAACAAAACTCCACGCGCATACGGCAAAATACTAGGGATCACCCGTCCACTGCGAATACTGTAGA
CCGAACGAACCATCAGTTGGAGAATTTGGAAGCGGAAACTGCTCCTCTGCCACAGTCCCAGCCCATCCTC
AACACCAAGGAGATGGCCCCGCAGAGCAAGCCTCCAGAGGAGCTGGAGATGAGCAGCATGCCCAGCCCCG
TGGCCCCTCTGCCCGCACGCACGGAGGGCGTCATCGACATGCGGAGCATGTCCAGCATTGACAGCTTCAT
CAGCTGTGCCACGGACTTCCCTGAAGCCACCAGATTCTTCTGCTACGAGAACGAGGTGTGACAACCTGAT
GTACAGCGGCCGCGACTCTAGATCATAATCAGCCATACCACATTTGTAGAGGTTTTACTTGCTTTAAAAA
ACCTCCCACACCTCCCCCTGAACCTGAAACATAAAATGAATGCAATTGTTGTTGTTAACTTGTTTATTGC
AGCTTATAATGGTTACAAATAAAGCAATAGCATCACAAATTTCACAAATAAAGCATTTTTTTCACTGCAT
TCTAGTTGTGGTTTGTCCAAACTCATCAATGTATCTTAAGGCGTAAATTGTAAGCGTTAATATTTTGTTA
AAATTCGCGTTAAATTTTTGTTAAATCAGCTCATTTTTTAACCAATAGGCCGAAATCGGCAAAATCCCTT
ATAAATCAAAAGAATAGACCGAGATAGGGT
[37 nt withheld, positions 3391-3427]
AAAGAACGTGGACTCCAACGTCAAAGG
[49 nt withheld, positions 3455-3503]
T
[91 nt withheld, positions 3505-3595]
G
[124 nt withheld, positions 3597-3720]
CAGGTGGCACTTTTCGGGGAAATGTGCGCGGAACCCCTATTTGTTTATTTTTCTAAATACATTCAAATAT
GTATCCGCTCATGAGACAATAACCCTGATAAATGCTTCAATAATATTGAAAAAGGAAGAGTCCTGAGGCG
GAAAGAACCAGCTGTGGAATGTGTGTCAGTTAGGGTGTGGAAAGTCCCCAGGCTCCCCAGCAGGCAGAAG
TATGCAAAGCATGCATCTCAATTAGTCAGCAACCAGGTGTGGAAAGTCCCCAGGCTCCCCAGCAGGCAGA
AGTATGCAAAGCATGCATCTCAATTAGTCAGCAACCATAGTCCCGCCCCTAACTCCGCCCATCCCGCCCC
TAACTCCGCCCAGTTCCGCCCATTCTCCGCCCCATGGCTGACTAATTTTTTTTATTTATGCAGAGGCCGA
GGCCGCCTCGGCCTCTGAGCTATTCCAGAAGTAGTGAGGAGGCTTTTTTGGAGGCCTAGGCTTTTGCAAA
GATCGATCAAGAGACAGGATGAGGATCGTTTCGCATGATTGAACAAGATGGATTGCACGCAGGTTCTCCG
GCCGCTTGGGTGGAGAGGCTATTCGGCTATGACTGGGCACAACAGACAATCGGCTGCTCTGATGCCGCCG
TGTTCCGGCTGTCAGCGCAGGGGCGCCCGGTTCTTTTTGTCAAGACCGACCTGTCCGGTGCCCTGAATGA
ACTGCAAGACGAGGCAGCGCGGCTATCGTGGCTGGCCACGACGGGCGTTCCTTGCGCAGCTGTGCTCGAC
GTTGTCACTGAAGCGGGAAGGGACTGGCTGCTATTGGGCGAAGTGCCGGGGCAGGATCTCCTGTCATCTC
ACCTTGCTCCTGCCGAGAAAGTATCCATCATGGCTGATGCAATGCGGCGGCTGCATACGCTTGATCCGGC
TACCTGCCCATTCGACCACCAAGCGAAACATCGCATCGAGCGAGCACGTACTCGGATGGAAGCCGGTCTT
GTCGATCAGGATGATCTGGACGAAGAGCATCAGGGGCTCGCGCCAGCCGAACTGTTCGCCAGGCTCAAGG
CGAGCATGCCCGACGGCGAGGATCTCGTCGTGACCCATGGCGATGCCTGCTTGCCGAATATCATGGTGGA
AAATGGCCGCTTTTCTGGATTCATCGACTGTGGCCGGCTGGGTGTGGCGGACCGCTATCAGGACATAGCG
TTGGCTACCCGTGATATTGCTGAAGAGCTTGGCGGCGAATGGGCTGACCGCTTCCTCGTGCTTTACGGTA
TCGCCGCTCCCGATTCGCAGCGCATCGCCTTCTATCGCCTTCTTGACGAGTTCTTCTGAGCGGGACTCTG
GGGTTCGAAATGACCGACCAAGCGACGCCCAACCTGCCATCACGAGATTTCGATTCCACCGCCGCCTTCT
ATGAAAGGTTGGGCTTCGGAATCGTTTTCCGGGACGCCGGCTGGATGATCCTCCAGCGCGGGGATCTCAT
GCTGGAGTTCTTCGCCCACCCTAGGGGGAGGCTAACTGAAACACGGAAGGAGACAATACCGGAAGGAACC
CGCGCTATGACGGCAATAAAAAGACAGAATAAAACGCACGGTGTTGGGTCGTTTGTTCATAAACGCGGGG
TTCGGTCCCAGGGCTGGCACTCTGTCGATACCCCACCGAGACCCCATTGGGGCCAATACGCCCGCGTTTC
TTCCTTTTCCCCACCCCACCCCCCAAGTTCGGGTGAAGGCCCAGGGCTCGCAGCCAACGTCGGGGCGGCA
GGCCCTGCCATAGCCTCAGGTTACTCATATATACTTTAGATTGATTTAAAACTTCATTTTTAATTTAAAA
GGATCTAGGTGAAGATCCTTTTTGATAATCTCATGACCAAAATCCCTTAACGTGAGTTTTCGTTCCACTG
AGCGTCAGACCCCGTAGAAAAGATCAAAGGATCTTCTTGAGATCCTTTTTTTCTGCGCGTAATCTGCTGC
TTGCAAACAAAAAAACCACCGCTACCAGCGGTGGTTTGTTTGCCGGATCAAGAGCTACCAACTCTTTTTC
CGAAGGTAACTGGCTTCAGCAGAGCGCAGATACCAAATACTGTTCTTCTAGTGTAGCCGTAGTTAGGCCA
CCACTTCAAGAACTCTGTAGCACCGCCTACATACCTCGCTCTGCTAATCCTGTTACCAGTGGCTGCTGCC
AGTGGCGATAAGTCGTGTCTTACCGGGTTGGACTCAAGACGATAGTTACCGGATAAGGCGCAGCGGTCGG
GCTGAACGGGGGGTTCGTGCACACAGCCCAGCTTGGAGCGAACGACCTACACCGAACTGAGATACCTACA
GCGTGAGCTATGAGAAAGCGCCACGCTTCCCGAAGGGAGAAAGGCGGACAGGTATCCGGTAAGCGGCAGG
GTCGGAACAGGAGAGCGCACGAGGGAGCTTCCAGGGGGAAACGCCTGGTATCTTTATAGTCCTGTCGGGT
TTCGCCACCTCTGACTTGAGCGTCGATTTTTGTGATGCTCGTCAGGGGGGCGGAGCCTATGG
Features (pLannotate 1.2.2; 19 found; start..end, strand, type, name):
     51..110     +  rep_origin     RSF ori (fragment): Plasmids containing the RSF 1030 origin of replication can be propagated in E. coli cells that contain additional plasmids with compatible origins.
    178..481     +  enhancer       CMV enhancer: human cytomegalovirus immediate early enhancer
    482..685     +  promoter       CMV promoter: human cytomegalovirus (CMV) immediate early promoter
    708..744     +  misc_feature   MCS (fragment): multiple cloning site
    806..826     +  CDS            3xFLAG (fragment): three tandem FLAG® epitope tags
   1112..1639    +  CDS            OPRD1 (fragment): OPRD_PIG - Experimental evidence at protein level: Swiss-Prot protein existence level 1. G-protein coupled receptor that functions as receptor for endogenous enkephalins and for a subset of other opioids. Ligand binding causes a conformation change that triggers signaling via guanine nucleotide-binding proteins (G proteins) and modulates the activity of down-stream effectors, such as adenylate cyclase. Signaling leads to the inhibition of adenylate cyclase activity. Inhibits neurotransmitter release by reducing calcium ion currents and increasing potassium ion conductance. Plays a role in the
   1643..2377    +  CDS            cEGFP: cEGFP is a basic (constitutively fluorescent) green fluorescent protein published in 2008, derived from Aequorea victoria.
   2426..2635    +  CDS            C3AR1 (fragment): C3AR_HUMAN - Also known as AZ3B, C3R1, HNFAG09. Experimental evidence at protein level: Swiss-Prot protein existence level 1. Receptor for the chemotactic and inflammatory peptide anaphylatoxin C3a. This receptor stimulates chemotaxis, granule enzyme release and superoxide anion production. From Homo sapiens (Human).
   2741..2977    +  CDS            Kcnb1 (fragment): KCNB1_RAT - Experimental evidence at protein level: Swiss-Prot protein existence level 1. Voltage-gated potassium channel that mediates transmembrane potassium transport in excitable membranes, primarily in the brain, but also in the pancreas and cardiovascular system. Contributes to the regulation of the action potential (AP) repolarization, duration and frequency of repetitive AP firing in neurons, muscle cells and endocrine cells and plays a role in homeostatic attenuation of electrical excitability throughout the brain (PubMed:10024359, PubMed:10618149, PubMed:12451110, PubMed:17379638, Pu
   3031..3114    +  CDS            large T antigen (fragment): large T antigen from SV40 (simian virus 40)
   3137..3258    +  polyA_signal   SV40 poly(A) signal: SV40 polyadenylation signal
   3292..3720    -  rep_origin     f1 ori (sequence partly withheld): f1 bacteriophage origin of replication; arrow indicates direction of (+) strand synthesis
   3747..3851    +  promoter       AmpR promoter: bla
   3853..4210    +  promoter       SV40 promoter: SV40 enhancer and early promoter
   4245..5039    +  CDS            NeoR/KanR: aminoglycoside phosphotransferase from Tn5; aph(3')-II (or nptII); confers resistance to neomycin, kanamycin, and G418 (Geneticin®)
   5060..5212    +  CDS            ble (fragment): BLE_KLEPN - Experimental evidence at protein level: Swiss-Prot protein existence level 1. Binding protein with a strong affinity to the bleomycin family of antibiotics. Binds to CL990; an antimitotic-antibiotic compound. From Klebsiella pneumoniae.
   5271..5318    +  polyA_signal   HSV TK poly(A) signal: herpes simplex virus thymidine kinase polyadenylation signal (Cole and Stacy, 1985)
   5409..5425    -  polyA_signal   bGH poly(A) signal (fragment): bovine growth hormone polyadenylation signal
   5647..3       +  rep_origin     ori (across the origin): high-copy-number ColE1/pMB1/pBR322/pUC origin of replication
