[The description below was written by a language model from this plasmid's Addgene catalogue record and pLannotate feature annotations shown in this document.]
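Description:
pCMV-µLight is a 6,232 bp mammalian expression plasmid built on a pCMV backbone and intended for expressing the synthetic µLight (muLight) biosensor in mammalian cells. It replicates at high copy in E. coli through a ColE1/pUC-type origin and is selected with kanamycin. Resistance comes from a Tn5 NeoR/KanR (aminoglycoside phosphotransferase) gene placed behind both a bacterial AmpR promoter and the SV40 enhancer/early promoter and followed by an HSV TK polyadenylation signal. This dual-promoter arrangement would also permit G418 selection in mammalian cells. An f1 phage origin is also present. Several short annotated fragments (RSF ori, ble, bGH poly(A), SV40 large T antigen) appear to be backbone remnants or partial similarity hits rather than functional parts.

The 2,244 bp insert lies between retained HindIII and NotI sites. It is driven by the human CMV immediate-early enhancer and promoter and terminated by the SV40 poly(A) signal. The automated annotation shows an open reading frame with a short FLAG-type epitope match near the start, then an opioid-receptor-like segment, a full-length GFP-derived module labelled cEGFP, and further GPCR-like sequence. The receptor segments were matched by homology to delta opioid receptor and C3a receptor entries, so these labels probably indicate similarity, not the true parent. The record does not name the receptor scaffold. A fragment matching rat Kcnb1 (Kv2.1) lies near the 3′ end, and its role is not stated. The layout, with a fluorescent protein embedded within a receptor, fits a genetically encoded sensor that reports ligand binding as a fluorescence change. The associated publication concerns biosensors for opioid neuropeptide dynamics, and this plasmid suits transient expression and characterisation of the sensor in cultured cells.
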