Addgene plasmid #201225: pCMV-µLight
Purpose: Express muLight biosensor in mammalian cells
Depositing lab: Lin Tian. Depositing organization: University of California, Davis. Publication: Unlocking opioid neuropeptide dynamics with genetically encoded biosensors. Dong C, Gowrishankar R, Jin Y, He XJ, Gupta A, Wang H, Sayar-Atasoy N, Flores RJ, Mahe K, Tjahjono N, Liang R, Marley A, Or Mizuno G, Lo DK, Sun Q, Whistler JL, Li B, Gomes I, Von Zastrow M, Tejeda HA, Atasoy D, Devi LA, Bruchas MR, Banghart MR, Tian L. Nat Neurosci. 2024 Jul 15. doi: 10.1038/s41593-024-01697-1. PubMed 39009835.
Backbone
  Vector backbone: pCMV
  Backbone size w/o insert (bp): 3988
  Total vector size (bp): 6232
  Vector type: Mammalian Expression
Growth in bacteria
  Bacterial resistance: Kanamycin, 50 μg/mL
  Growth temperature: 37°C
  Growth strain: DH5alpha
  Copy number: High Copy
Gene/Insert
  Gene/Insert name: µLight (alt name: muLight)
  Species: Synthetic
  Insert size (bp): 2244
  Promoter: CMV
  Cloning method: Restriction Enzyme; 5′ cloning site HindIII (not destroyed); 3′ cloning site NotI (not destroyed)
  Sequencing primers: 5′ ggtaggcgtgtacggtggg; 3′ gctattgctttatttgtaaccattataagctgcaataaac
Terms and licenses: Academic/Nonprofit Terms; Industry Terms: Not Available to Industry
How to cite: pCMV-µLight was a gift from Lin Tian (Addgene plasmid # 201225 ; http://n2t.net/addgene:201225 ; RRID:Addgene_201225)
