>Addgene plasmid #201225 | pCMV-µLight | depositor partial sequence | sequence record 390413 | muLight
ATGAAGACGATCATCGCCCTGAGCTACATCTTCTGCCTGGTGTTCGCCGACTACAAGGACGATGATGACG
CCATGGATAGTAGCGCTGCGCCTACCAACGCGTCAAACTGCACCGATGCTCTTGCGTACTCCTCCTGCTC
CCCGGCACCTAGTCCCGGTTCTTGGGTCAATTTGTCCCATCTGGACGGAAACCTCTCTGATCCCTGTGGG
CCTAACAGGACGGACCTCGGTGGGAGGGACTCCCTTTGCCCGCCGACCGGATCTCCGTCCATGATAACGG
CCATTACAATTATGGCGTTGTATAGCATCGTATGCGTTGTAGGTCTTTTTGGGAATTTCCTGGTGATGTA
CGTCATCGTCAGGTACACAAAGATGAAAACAGCTACTAACATTTATATATTTAACCTGGCGCTCGCGGAC
GCTCTCGCAACGTCAACGCTCCCGTTTCAGTCCGTGAATTATCTCATGGGTACTTGGCCTTTCGGAACAA
TACTGTGTAAAATTGTTATAAGCATAGATTATTATAATATGTTCACGTCCATCTTCACACTCTGCACAAT
GTCTGTGGATAGGTACATTGCTGTATGTCACCCACAGAAGGCGCTTGACTTTAGAACTCCACGCAATGCA
AAGATTATAAATGTGTGCAACTGGATCTTGTCCTCTGCAATAGGGCTTCCTGTGATGTTCATGGCGACTA
CTAAGTACAGACAGGGCAGCATAGATTGCACACTCACCTTCTCACACCCAACTTGGTACTGGGAAAATCT
GCTCAAGATCTGCGTCTTCATTTTTGCTTTTATCATGCCAGTATTGATAATCACGGTCTGTTACGGGTTG
ATGATTTTGCGGCTCAAATCAGTTAGAATGTTGTCTGGGAGCCTGAGCTCATGCATTAACGTCTATATCA
AGGCCGACAAGCAGAAGAACGGCATCAAGGCGAACTTCAAGATCCGCCACAACATCGAGGACGGCGGCGT
GCAGCTCGCCTACCACTACCAGCAGAACACCCCCATCGGCGACGGCCCCGTGCTGCTGCCCGACAACCAC
TACCTGAGCGTGCAGTCCAAACTTTCGAAAGACCCCAACGAGAAGCGCGATCACATGGTCCTGCTGGAGT
TCGTGACCGCCGCCGGGATCACTCTCGGCATGGACGAGCTGTACAAGGGCGGTACCGGAGGGAGCATGGT
GAGCAAGGGCGAGGAGCTGTTCACCGGGGTGGTGCCCATCCTGGTCGAGCTGGACGGCGACGTAAACGGC
CACAAGTTCAGCGTGTCCGGCGAGGGTGAGGGCGATGCCACCTACGGCAAGCTGACCCTGAAGTTCATCT
GCACCACCGGCAAGCTGCCCGTGCCCTGGCCCACCCTCGTGACCACCCTGACCTACGGCGTGCAGTGCTT
CAGCCGCTACCCCGACCACATGAAGCAGCACGACTTCTTCAAGTCCGCCATGCCCGAAGGCTACATCCAG
GAGCGCACCATCTTCTTCAAGGACGACGGCAACTACAAGACCCGCGCCGAGGTGAAGTTCGAGGGCGACA
CCCTGGTGAACCGCATCGAGCTGAAGGGCATCGACTTCAAGGAGGACGGCAACATCCTGGGGCACAAGCT
GGAGTACAACAGCCATGACCAACTGAAGGAGAAGGACCGCAACCTCAGAAGGATAACGAGAATGGTGCTG
GTCGTAGTGGCGGTTTTCATTGTTTGTTGGACGCCAATACACATATACGTGATTATAAAGGCTCTGGTGA
CAATTCCCGAAACAACGTTTCAGACGGTCTCTTGGCATTTCTGTATTGCATTGGGGTACACTAATTCCTG
CCTTAATCCTGTATTGTACGCCTTTCTGGATGAAAACTTTAAAAGATGTTTCCGCGAGTTCTGCATACCG
ACCAGCAGCAACATTGAACAACAAAACTCCACGCGCATACGGCAAAATACTAGGGATCACCCGTCCACTG
CGAATACTGTAGACCGAACGAACCATCAGTTGGAGAATTTGGAAGCGGAAACTGCTCCTCTGCCACAGTC
CCAGCCCATCCTCAACACCAAGGAGATGGCCCCGCAGAGCAAGCCTCCAGAGGAGCTGGAGATGAGCAGC
ATGCCCAGCCCCGTGGCCCCTCTGCCCGCACGCACGGAGGGCGTCATCGACATGCGGAGCATGTCCAGCA
TTGACAGCTTCATCAGCTGTGCCACGGACTTCCCTGAAGCCACCAGATTCTTCTGCTACGAGAACGAGGT
GTGA
